>Addgene plasmid #48558 | pFUSB4_GTTG | depositor full sequence | sequence record 70258 | Full Sequence
ATGTTTTCCCAGTCACGACGTTGTAAAACGACGGCCAGTCTTAAGCGTCTCATGGCCTGACCCCGGACCA
AGTGGTGGCCTATCGCCAGCAACAATGGCGGCAAGCAAGCGCTCGAAACGGTGCAGCGGCTGTTGCCGGT
GCTGTGCCAGGACCATGGCCTGACCCCGGACCAAGTGGTGGCTATCGCCAGCAACGGTGGCGGCAAGCAA
GCGCTCGAAACGGTGCAGCGGCTGTTGCCGGTGCTGTGCCAGGACCATGGCCTGACCCCGGACCAAGTGG
TGGCTATCGCCAGCAACGGTGGCGGCAAGCAAGCGCTCGAAACGGTGCAGCGGCTGTTGCCGGTGCTGTG
CCAGGACCATGGCCTGACCCCGGACCAAGTGGTGGCTATCGCCAGCAACAATGGCGGCAAGCAAGCGCTC
GAAACGGTGCAGCGGCTGTTGCCGGTGCTGTGCCAGGACCATGGCCTGACCCCGGACCAAGTGGTGGCTA
TCGAGACGTCTAGACCAGCCAGGACAGAAATGCCTCGACTTCGCTGCTACCCAAGGTTGCCGGGTGACGC
ACACCGTGGAAACGGATGAAGGCACGAACCCAGTGGACATAAGCCTGTTCGGTTCGTAAGCTGTAATGCA
AGTAGCGTATGCGCTCACGCAACTGGTCCAGAACCTTGACCGAACGCAGCGGTGGTAACGGCGCAGTGGC
GGTTTTCATGGCTTGTTATGACTGTTTTTTTGGGGTACAGTCTATGCCTCGGGCATCCAAGCAGCAAGCG
CGTTACGCCGTGGGTCGATGTTTGATGTTATGGAGCAGCAACGATGTTACGCAGCAGGGCAGTCGCCCTA
AAACAAAGTTAAACATTATGAGGGAAGCGGTGATCGCCGAAGTATCGACTCAACTATCAGAGGTAGTTGG
CGTCATCGAGCGCCATCTCGAACCGACGTTGCTGGCCGTACATTTGTACGGCTCCGCAGTGGATGGCGGC
CTGAAGCCACACAGTGATATTGATTTGCTGGTTACGGTGACCGTAAGGCTTGATGAAACAACGCGGCGAG
CTTTGATCAACGACCTTTTGGAAACTTCGGCTTCCCCTGGAGAGAGCGAGATTCTCCGCGCTGTAGAAGT
CACCATTGTTGTGCACGACGACATCATTCCGTGGCGTTATCCAGCTAAGCGCGAACTGCAATTTGGAGAA
TGGCAGCGCAATGACATTCTTGCAGGTATCTTCGAGCCAGCCACGATCGACATTGATCTGGCTATCTTGC
TGACAAAAGCAAGAGAACATAGCGTTGCCTTGGTAGGTCCAGCGGCGGAGGAACTCTTTGATCCGGTTCC
TGAACAGGATCTATTTGAGGCGCTAAATGAAACCTTAACGCTATGGAACTCGCCGCCCGACTGGGCTGGC
GATGAGCGAAATGTAGTGCTTACGTTGTCCCGCATTTGGTACAGCGCAGTAACCGGCAAAATCGCGCCGA
AGGATGTCGCTGCCGACTGGGCAATGGAGCGCCTGCCGGCCCAGTATCAGCCCGTCATACTTGAAGCTAG
ACAGGCTTATCTTGGACAAGAAGAAGATCGCTTGGCCTCGCGCGCAGATCAGTTGGAAGAATTTGTCCAC
TACGTGAAAGGCGAGATCACCAAGGTAGTCGGCAAATAACCCTCGAGCCACCCATGACCAAAATCCCTTA
ACGTGAGTTACGCGTCGTTCCACTGAGCGTCAGACCCCGTAGAAAAGATCAAAGGATCTTCTTGAGATCC
TTTTTTTCTGCGCGTAATCTGCTGCTTGCAAACAAAAAAACCACCGCTACCAGCGGTGGTTTGTTTGCCG
GATCAAGAGCTACCAACTCTTTTTCCGAAGGTAACTGGCTTCAGCAGAGCGCAGATACCAAATACTGTCC
TTCTAGTGTAGCCGTAGTTAGGCCACCACTTCAAGAACTCTGTAGCACCGCCTACATACCTCGCTCTGCT
AATCCTGTTACCAGTGGCTGCTGCCAGTGGCGATAAGTCGTGTCTTACCGGGTTGGACTCAAGACGATAG
TTACCGGATAAGGCGCAGCGGTCGGGCTGAACGGGGGGTTCGTGCACACAGCCCAGCTTGGAGCGAACGA
CCTACACCGAACTGAGATACCTACAGCGTGAGCATTGAGAAAGCGCCACGCTTCCCGAAGGGAGAAAGGC
GGACAGGTATCCGGTAAGCGGCAGGGTCGGAACAGGAGAGCGCACGAGGGAGCTTCCAGGGGGAAACGCC
TGGTATCTTTATAGTCCTGTCGGGTTTCGCCACCTCTGACTTGAGCGTCGATTTTTGTGATGCTCGTCAG
GGGGGCGGAGCCTATGGAAAAACGCCAGCAACGCGGCCTTTTTACGGTTCCTGGCCTTTTGCTGGCCTTT
TGCTCACATGTTCTTTCCTGCGTTATCCCCTGATTCTGTGGATAACCGTATTACCGCCTTTGAGTGAGCT
GATACCGCTCGCCGCAGCCGAACGACCGAGCGCAGCGAGTCAGTGAGCGAGGAAGCGGAAGAGCGCCCAA
TACGCAAACCGCCTCTCCCCGCGCGTTGGCCGATTCATTAATGCAGCTGGCACGACAGGTTTCCCGACTG
GAAAGCGGGCAGTGAGCGCAACGCAATTAATACGCGTACCGCTAGCCAGGAAGAGTTTGTAGAAACGCAA
AAAGGCCATCCGTCAGGATGGCCTTCTGCTTAGTTTGATGCCTGGCAGTTTATGGCGGGCGTCCTGCCCG
CCACCCTCCGGGCCGTTGCTTCACAACGTTCAAATCCGCTCCCGGCGGATTTGTCCTACTCAGGAGAGCG
TTCACCGACAAACAACAGATAAAACGAAAGGCCCAGTCTTCCGACTGAGCCTTTCGTTTTATTTGATGCC
TGGCAGTTCCCTACTCTCGCGTTAACGCTAGCATGG
Features (pLannotate 1.2.2; 8 found; start..end, strand, type, name):
      3..39      -  CDS            lacZα (fragment): LacZα fragment of β-galactosidase; lacZ fragment
    596..619     +  promoter       Pc promoter (fragment): intI1 (promoter lies within the coding sequence); class 1 integron promoter
    795..851     +  CDS            GmR (fragment): gentamycin acetyltransferase; aacC1; confers resistance to gentamycin
    858..1649    +  CDS            SmR: aminoglycoside adenylyltransferase (Murphy, 1985); aadA; confers resistance to spectinomycin and streptomycin
   1742..2330    +  rep_origin     ori: high-copy-number ColE1/pMB1/pBR322/pUC origin of replication
   2513..2605    +  CDS            lacI (fragment): lac repressor; lacI; The lac repressor binds to the lac operator to inhibit transcription in E. coli. This inhibition can be relieved by adding lactose or isopropyl-β-D-thiogalactopyranoside (IPTG).
   2660..2687    -  terminator     rrnB T2 terminator: transcription terminator T2 from the E. coli rrnB gene
   2819..2862    +  terminator     rrnB T1 terminator: Escherichia coli rrnB; transcription terminator T1 from the E. coli rrnB gene
