[The description below was written by a language model from this plasmid's Addgene catalogue record and pLannotate feature annotations shown in this document.]
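Description:
pFUSB4_GTTG is a small (about 2.9 kb) bacterial intermediate plasmid for Golden Gate assembly of TAL effector nucleases, built on the pFUS_B4 array backbone. It carries a pre-assembled synthetic block of four TALE repeats whose repeat-variable diresidues are NN, NG, NG and NN. Under the usual RVD code these specify the bases G, T, T and G, as reflected in the plasmid name. The depositor notes that the block was made by Golden Gate cloning. Although the catalogue lists the vector type as mammalian expression/TALEN, the feature table shows no eukaryotic promoter, nuclease domain or polyadenylation signal. The plasmid therefore looks like a cloning module rather than an expression construct in its own right.

Propagation in E. coli relies on a high-copy ColE1/pUC-type origin. Selection is by spectinomycin through the aadA aminoglycoside adenylyltransferase gene (SmR), which sits downstream of a class 1 integron Pc promoter fragment and a short remnant of a gentamicin acetyltransferase gene. The remaining annotations are backbone remnants: small lacZα and lacI fragments, and the rrnB T1 and T2 transcription terminators, which insulate the cloning region. Only a short lacZα fragment remains, as would be expected if a screening cassette had been replaced by the repeat array. The automated annotation did not label the TALE repeats themselves, so the insert is described only in the catalogue fields.

The associated publication describes a simplified 15-RVD GoldyTALEN design for in vivo genome engineering. Consistent with that, this plasmid probably serves as one member of a library of ready-made multi-repeat modules, which would be combined with other pFUS arrays and a final repeat in a TALEN destination vector to speed construction of custom TALENs. The record does not describe these assembly steps explicitly.
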