Addgene plasmid #48558: pFUSB4_GTTG
Depositing lab: Stephen Ekker. Depositing organization: Mayo Foundation for Medical Education and Research. Publication: High Efficiency In Vivo Genome Engineering with a Simplified 15-RVD GoldyTALEN Design. Ma AC, Lee HB, Clark KJ, Ekker SC. PLoS One. 2013 May 29;8(5):e65259. doi: 10.1371/journal.pone.0065259. Print 2013. PubMed 23734242.
Backbone
  Vector backbone: pFUS_B4
  Vector type: Mammalian Expression, TALEN
Growth in bacteria
  Bacterial resistance: Spectinomycin, 50 μg/mL
  Growth temperature: 37°C
  Growth strain: Top10
  Copy number: Unknown
Gene/Insert
  Gene/Insert name: RVD sequence: NN NG NG NN
  Species: Synthetic
  Cloning method: Unknown
  Sequencing primers: 5′ ttgatgcctggcagttccct; 3′ cgaaccgaacaggcttatgt
Terms and licenses: Academic/Nonprofit Terms; Industry Terms: Not Available to Industry
Depositor comments: Plasmid was created using Golden Gate cloning.
How to cite: pFUSB4_GTTG was a gift from Stephen Ekker (Addgene plasmid # 48558 ; http://n2t.net/addgene:48558 ; RRID:Addgene_48558)
