>Addgene plasmid #48558 | pFUSB4_GTTG | addgene partial sequence | sequence record 70962 | pCR8_F1 5'-ttgatgcctggcagttccct-3'
TCACGACGTTGTAAAACGACGGCCAGTCTTAAGCGTCTCATGGCCTGACCCCGGACCAAGTGGTGGCTAT
CGCCAGCAACAATGGCGGCAAGCAAGCGCTCGAAACGGTGCAGCGGCTGTTGCCGGTGCTGTGCCAGGAC
CATGGCCTGACCCCGGACCAAGTGGTGGCTATCGCCAGCAACGGTGGCGGCAAGCAAGCGCTCGAAACGG
TGCAGCGGCTGTTGCCGGTGCTGTGCCAGGACCATGGCCTGACCCCGGACCAAGTGGTGGCTATCGCCAG
CAACGGTGGCGGCAAGCAAGCGCTCGAAACGGTGCAGCGGCTGTTGCCGGTGCTGTGCCAGGACCATGGC
CTGACCCCGGACCAAGTGGTGGCTATCGCCAGCAACAATGGCGGCAAGCAAGCGCTCGAAACGGTGCAGC
GGCTGTTGCCGGTGCTGTGCCAGGACCATGGCCTGACCCCGGACCAAGTGGTGGCTATCGAGACGTCTAG
ACCAGCCAGGACAGAAATGCCTCGACTTCGCTGCTACCCAAGGTTGCCGGGTGACGCACACCGTGGAAAC
GGATGAAGGCACGAACCCAGTGGACATAAGCCTGTTCGGTTCGTAAGCTGTAATGCAAGTAGCGTATGCG
CTCACGCAACTGGTCCAGAACCTTGACCGAACGCAGCGGTGGTAACGGCGCAGTGGCGGTTTTCATGGCT
TGTTATGACTGTTTTTTTGGGGTACAGTCTATGCCTCGGGCATCCAAGCAGCAAGCGCGTTACGCCGTGG
GTCGATGTTTGATGTTATGGAGCAGCAACGATGTTACGCAGCAGGGCAGTCGCCCTAAAACAAAGTTAAA
CATTATGAGGGAAGCGGTGATCGCCGAAGTATCGACTCAACTATCAGAGGTAGTTGGCGTCATCGAGCGC
CATCTCGAACCGACGTTGCTGGCCGTACATTTGTACGGCTCCGCAGTGG
